Addgene plasmid #213588: pInducer-TAZ-S89A
Purpose: Doxycycline inducible expression of TAZ-S89A cDNA in mammalian cells
Depositing lab: Channing Der. Depositing organization: University of North Carolina at Chapel Hill. Publication: TEAD Inhibition Overcomes YAP1/TAZ-driven Primary and Acquired Resistance to KRASG12C Inhibitors. Edwards AC, Stalnecker CA, Jean Morales A, Taylor KE, Klomp JE, Klomp JA, Waters AM, Sudhakar N, Hallin J, Tang TT, Olson P, Post L, Christensen JG, Cox AD, Der CJ. Cancer Res. 2023 Nov 7. doi: 10.1158/0008-5472.CAN-23-2994. PubMed 37934103.
Backbone
  Vector backbone: p-Inducer10b
  Backbone size w/o insert (bp): 12153
  Vector type: Mammalian Expression, Lentiviral
  Selectable markers: Puromycin
Growth in bacteria
  Bacterial resistance: Ampicillin, 100 μg/mL
  Growth temperature: 37°C
  Growth strain: NEB Stable
  Copy number: High Copy
Gene/Insert
  Gene/Insert name: TAZ
  Species: H. sapiens (human)
  Insert size (bp): 1272
  Mutation: S89A
  Entrez Gene: WWTR1 (a.k.a. TAZ)
  Tag / fusion protein: 2xHA (N terminal on insert)
  Cloning method: Restriction Enzyme; 5′ cloning site Age1 (not destroyed); 3′ cloning site Mlu1 (not destroyed)
Terms and licenses: Academic/Nonprofit Terms; Industry Terms: Not Available to Industry
How to cite: pInducer-TAZ-S89A was a gift from Channing Der (Addgene plasmid # 213588 ; http://n2t.net/addgene:213588 ; RRID:Addgene_213588)
