[The description below was written by a language model from this plasmid's Addgene catalogue record and pLannotate feature annotations shown in this document.]
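Description:
pInducer-TAZ-S89A is a lentiviral, doxycycline-inducible mammalian expression plasmid built on the p-Inducer10b backbone. It carries a human TAZ (WWTR1) cDNA with an S89A substitution, cloned between AgeI and MluI sites that remain intact. It is propagated in E. coli through a high-copy ColE1/pUC-type origin with ampicillin selection, and an f1 origin is also present. The viral framework comprises a truncated HIV-1 5' LTR, the Ψ packaging signal with a gag fragment, the RRE, cPPT/CTS, WPRE and a self-inactivating ΔU3 3' LTR. This allows the cassette between the LTRs to be packaged and integrated into target cells, while the integrated provirus lacks LTR promoter activity.

The design is a single-vector Tet-On system. A tetracycline response element with seven tetO copies, joined to a minimal CMV promoter, drives the TAZ open reading frame. The catalogue describes the N-terminal tag as 2xHA, and the annotation reports this region as a partial 3xHA match. Downstream, the constitutive human UbC promoter expresses the reverse transactivator rtTA3, which is flanked by a loxP site and a loxP fragment. An EMCV IRES links rtTA3 to puromycin N-acetyltransferase, so transduced cells can be selected with puromycin and induce TAZ only when doxycycline is added. The table also lists an EM7-BleoR cassette upstream of the TRE, and backbone remnants including an SV40 promoter with hygromycin- and ble-related fragments, whose function is not stated.

WWTR1 is annotated as a Hippo pathway transcriptional coactivator, but the record does not explain the effect of S89A. The associated publication concerns YAP1/TAZ-driven resistance to KRAS G12C inhibitors and TEAD inhibition.
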