Features (pLannotate 1.2.2; 39 found; start..end, strand, type, name):
    488..721     +  misc_feature   RRE: The Rev response element (RRE) of HIV-1 allows for Rev-dependent mRNA export from the nucleus to the cytoplasm.
   1098..1198    +  CDS            Rev (fragment): human immunodeficiency virus 1 (HIV-1) Rev protein; rev; enhances nuclear export of unspliced and incompletely spliced viral mRNAs
   1248..1365    +  misc_feature   cPPT/CTS: central polypurine tract and central termination sequence of HIV-1
   1430..1804    -  CDS            BleoR: antibiotic-binding protein; Sh ble from Streptoalloteichus hindustanus; confers resistance to bleomycin, phleomycin, and Zeocin™
   1824..1871    -  promoter       EM7 promoter: synthetic bacterial promoter&nbsp
   1941..2211    +  protein_bind   tetracycline response element: contains seven copies of the tetracycline operator tetO tetracycline repressor TetR
   2222..2239    +  misc_feature   MCS (fragment): pUC18/19 multiple cloning site
   2244..2282    +  promoter       minimal CMV promoter: human cytomegalovirus (CMV) immediate early promoter
   2378..2440    +  CDS            3xHA (fragment): three tandem HA epitope tags
   2441..3640    +  CDS            WWTR1: WWTR1_HUMAN - Also known as TAZ. Experimental evidence at protein level: Swiss-Prot protein existence level 1. Transcriptional coactivator which acts as a downstream regulatory target in the Hippo signaling pathway that plays a pivotal role in organ size control and tumor suppression by restricting proliferation and promoting apoptosis (PubMed:11118213, PubMed:18227151). The core of this pathway is composed of a kinase cascade wherein STK3/MST2 and STK4/MST1, in complex with its regulatory protein SAV1, phosphorylates and activates LATS1/2 in complex with its regulatory protein MOB1, which in
   3657..4868    +  promoter       UbC promoter: human ubiquitin C promoter
   4875..4908    -  protein_bind   loxP: Cre-mediated recombination occurs in the 8-bp core sequence (GCATACAT). Cre recombinase
   4915..5612    +  CDS            rtTA3 (fragment): reverse tetracycline transactivator 3 activates expression from Tet-responsive promoters in the presence of doxycycline
   5542..5652    +  CDS            VP48: 3 tandem repeats of the minimal activation domain of herpes simplex virus VP16 (Cheng et al., 2013)
   5662..5692    +  protein_bind   loxP (fragment): Cre-mediated recombination occurs in the 8-bp core sequence (GCATACAT). Cre recombinase
   5710..6282    +  misc_feature   IRES: internal ribosome entry site (IRES) of the encephalomyocarditis virus (EMCV)
   6291..6887    +  CDS            PuroR: puromycin N-acetyltransferase; pac from Streptomyces alboniger; confers resistance to puromycin
   6909..7497    +  misc_feature   WPRE: woodchuck hepatitis virus posttranscriptional regulatory element
   7514..7702    +  CDS            nef (fragment): NEF_HV1Z2 - Experimental evidence at protein level: Swiss-Prot protein existence level 1. Extracellular Nef protein targets CD4(+) T-lymphocytes for apoptosis by interacting with CXCR4 surface receptors. From Human immunodeficiency virus type 1 group M subtype D (isolate Z2/CDC-Z34) (HIV-1).
   7704..7937    +  LTR            3' LTR (ΔU3): self-inactivating 3' long terminal repeat (LTR) from HIV-1
   8044..8268    +  polyA_signal   bGH poly(A) signal: bovine growth hormone polyadenylation signal
   8272..8293    +  promoter       SV40 promoter (fragment): SV40 enhancer and early promoter
   8314..8742    +  rep_origin     f1 ori (sequence partly withheld): f1 bacteriophage origin of replication; arrow indicates direction of (+) strand synthesis
   8756..9085    +  promoter       SV40 promoter: SV40 enhancer and early promoter
   9162..9778    +  CDS            HygR (fragment): aminoglycoside phosphotransferase from E. coli confers resistance to hygromycin
   9788..9913    +  CDS            ble (fragment): BLE_KLEPN - Experimental evidence at protein level: Swiss-Prot protein existence level 1. Binding protein with a strong affinity to the bleomycin family of antibiotics. Binds to CL990; an antimitotic-antibiotic compound. From Klebsiella pneumoniae.
   9908..9989    +  polyA_signal   SV40 poly(A) signal: SV40 polyadenylation signal
  10100..10122   -  protein_bind   lac operator (fragment): The lac repressor binds to the lac operator to inhibit transcription in E. coli. This inhibition can be relieved by adding lactose or isopropyl-β-D-thiogalactopyranoside (IPTG). lac repressor encoded by lacI
  10126..10156   -  promoter       lac promoter: promoter for the E. coli lac operon
  10171..10192   -  protein_bind   CAP binding site: CAP binding activates transcription in the presence of cAMP. E. coli catabolite activator protein
  10205..10297   -  CDS            lacI (fragment): lac repressor; lacI; The lac repressor binds to the lac operator to inhibit transcription in E. coli. This inhibition can be relieved by adding lactose or isopropyl-β-D-thiogalactopyranoside (IPTG).
  10480..11068   -  rep_origin     ori: high-copy-number ColE1/pMB1/pBR322/pUC origin of replication
  11239..12099   -  CDS            AmpR: β-lactamase; bla; confers resistance to ampicillin, carbenicillin, and related antibiotics
  12100..12204   -  promoter       AmpR promoter: bla
  12252..12386   +  polyA_signal   SV40 poly(A) signal: SV40 polyadenylation signal
  12553..12882   +  CDS            nef (fragment): NEF_HV1BR - Experimental evidence at protein level: Swiss-Prot protein existence level 1. Extracellular Nef protein targets CD4(+) T-lymphocytes for apoptosis by interacting with CXCR4 surface receptors (PubMed:14990729). From Human immunodeficiency virus type 1 group M subtype B (isolate BRU/LAI) (HIV-1).
  12930..13187   +  LTR            5' LTR (truncated): truncated 5' long terminal repeat (LTR) from HIV-1
  13234..13359   +  misc_feature   HIV-1 Ψ: packaging signal of human immunodeficiency virus type 1
  13343..313     +  CDS            HIV-1 gag (fragment) (across the origin): gag protein from human immunodeficiency virus 1; gag
>Addgene plasmid #213588 | pInducer-TAZ-S89A | addgene full sequence | sequence record 424982 | Addgene NGS Result
CGGGGGAGAATTAGATCGCGATGGGAAAAAATTCGGTTAAGGCCAGGGGGAAAGAAAAAATATAAATTAA
AACATATAGTATGGGCAAGCAGGGAGCTAGAACGATTCGCAGTTAATCCTGGCCTGTTAGAAACATCAGA
AGGCTGTAGACAAATACTGGGACAGCTACAACCATCCCTTCAGACAGGATCAGAAGAACTTAGATCATTA
TATAATACAGTAGCAACCCTCTATTGTGTGCATCAAAGGATAGAGATAAAAGACACCAAGGAAGCTTTAG
ACAAGATAGAGGAAGAGCAAAACAAAAGTAAGACCACCGCACAGCAAGCGGCCGGCCGCTGATCTTCAGA
CCTGGAGGAGGAGATATGAGGGACAATTGGAGAAGTGAATTATATAAATATAAAGTAGTAAAAATTGAAC
CATTAGGAGTAGCACCCACCAAGGCAAAGAGAAGAGTGGTGCAGAGAGAAAAAAGAGCAGTGGGAATAGG
AGCTTTGTTCCTTGGGTTCTTGGGAGCAGCAGGAAGCACTATGGGCGCAGCGTCAATGACGCTGACGGTA
CAGGCCAGACAATTATTGTCTGGTATAGTGCAGCAGCAGAACAATTTGCTGAGGGCTATTGAGGCGCAAC
AGCATCTGTTGCAACTCACAGTCTGGGGCATCAAGCAGCTCCAGGCAAGAATCCTGGCTGTGGAAAGATA
CCTAAAGGATCAACAGCTCCTGGGGATTTGGGGTTGCTCTGGAAAACTCATTTGCACCACTGCTGTGCCT
TGGAATGCTAGTTGGAGTAATAAATCTCTGGAACAGATTTGGAATCACACGACCTGGATGGAGTGGGACA
GAGAAATTAACAATTACACAAGCTTAATACACTCCTTAATTGAAGAATCGCAAAACCAGCAAGAAAAGAA
TGAACAAGAATTATTGGAATTAGATAAATGGGCAAGTTTGTGGAATTGGTTTAACATAACAAATTGGCTG
TGGTATATAAAATTATTCATAATGATAGTAGGAGGCTTGGTAGGTTTAAGAATAGTTTTTGCTGTACTTT
CTATAGTGAATAGAGTTAGGCAGGGATATTCACCATTATCGTTTCAGACCCACCTCCCAACCCCGAGGGG
ACCCGACAGGCCCGAAGGAATAGAAGAAGAAGGTGGAGAGAGAGACAGAGACAGATCCATTCGATTAGTG
AACGGATCGGCACTGCGTGCGCCAATTCTGCAGACAAATGGCAGTATTCATCCACAATTTTAAAAGAAAA
GGGGGGATTGGGGGGTACAGTGCAGGGGAAAGAATAGTAGACATAATAGCAACAGACATACAAACTAAAG
AATTACAAAAACAAATTACAAAAATTCAAAATTTTCGGGTTTATTACAGGGACAGCAGAGATCCAGTTTG
GTTAGTACCGGGCCCGCTCTAGTCCGGAATCAGTCCTGCTCCTCGGCCACGAAGTGCACGCAGTTGCCGG
CCGGGTCGCGCAGGGCGAACTCCCGCCCCCACGGCTGCTCGCCGATCTCGGTCATGGCCGGCCCGGAGGC
GTCCCGGAAGTTCGTGGACACGACCTCCGACCACTCGGCGTACAGCTCGTCCAGGCCGCGCACCCACACC
CAGGCCAGGGTGTTGTCCGGCACCACCTGGTCCTGGACCGCGCTGATGAACAGGGTCACGTCGTCCCGGA
CCACACCGGCGAAGTCGTCCTCCACGAAGTCCCGGGAGAACCCGAGCCGGTCGGTCCAGAACTCGACCGC
TCCGGCGACGTCGCGCGCGGTGAGCACCGGAACGGCACTGGTCAACTTGGCCATGGTGGCCCTCCTATAG
TGAGTCGTATTATACTATGCCGATATACTATGCCGATGATTAATTGTCAACACGTGCTGCAGGTCCGAGG
TTCTAGGCTAGCTTAAAGGAACCAATTCAGTCGACTGGATCCTTTACCACTCCCTATCAGTGATAGAGAA
AAGTGAAAGTCGAGTTTACCACTCCCTATCAGTGATAGAGAAAAGTGAAAGTCGAGTTTACCACTCCCTA
TCAGTGATAGAGAAAAGTGAAAGTCGAGTTTACCACTCCCTATCAGTGATAGAGAAAAGTGAAAGTCGAG
TTTACCACTCCCTATCAGTGATAGAGAAAAGTGAAAGTCGAGTTTACCACTCCCTATCAGTGATAGAGAA
AAGTGAAAGTCGAGTTTACCACTCCCTATCAGTGATAGAGAAAAGTGAAAGTCGAGCTCGGTACCCGGGT
CGAGGTAGGCGTGTACGGTGGGAGGCCTATATAAGCAGAGCTCGTTTAGTGAACCGTCAGATCGCCTGGA
GACGCCATCCACGCTGTTTTGACCTCCATAGAAGACACCGGGACCGATCCAGCCTACCGGTATGGCCTAC
CCATACGATGTTCCTGACTATGCGGGCTATCCCTATGACGTCCCGGACTATGCAGGATCCATGAATCCGG
CCTCGGCGCCCCCTCCGCTCCCGCCGCCTGGGCAGCAAGTGATCCACGTCACGCAGGACCTAGACACAGA
CCTCGAAGCCCTCTTCAACTCTGTCATGAATCCGAAGCCTAGCTCGTGGCGGAAGAAGATCCTGCCGGAG
TCTTTCTTTAAGGAGCCTGATTCGGGCTCGCACTCGCGCCAGTCCAGCACCGACTCGTCGGGCGGCCACC
CGGGGCCTCGACTGGCTGGGGGTGCCCAACATGTCCGCTCGCACGCGTCGCCCGCGTCCCTGCAGCTGGG
CACCGGCGCGGGTGCTGCGGGTAGCCCCGCGCAGCAGCACGCGCACCTCCGCCAGCAGTCCTACGACGTG
ACCGACGAGCTGCCACTGCCCCCGGGCTGGGAGATGACCTTCACGGCCACTGGCCAGAGGTACTTCCTCA
ATCACATAGAAAAAATCACCACATGGCAAGACCCTAGGAAGGCGATGAATCAGCCTCTGAATCATATGAA
CCTCCACCCTGCCGTCAGTTCCACACCAGTGCCTCAGAGGTCCATGGCAGTATCCCAGCCAAATCTCGTG
ATGAATCACCAACACCAGCAGCAGATGGCCCCCAGTACCCTGAGCCAGCAGAACCACCCCACTCAGAACC
CACCCGCAGGGCTCATGAGTATGCCCAATGCGCTGACCACTCAGCAGCAGCAGCAGCAGAAACTGCGGCT
TCAGAGAATCCAGATGGAGAGAGAAAGGATTCGAATGCGCCAAGAGGAGCTCATGAGGCAGGAAGCTGCC
CTCTGTCGACAGCTCCCCATGGAAGCTGAGACTCTTGCCCCAGTTCAGGCTGCTGTCAACCCACCCACGA
TGACCCCAGACATGAGATCCATCACTAATAATAGCTCAGATCCTTTCCTCAATGGAGGGCCATATCATTC
GAGGGAGCAGAGCACTGACAGTGGCCTGGGGTTAGGGTGCTACAGTGTCCCCACAACTCCGGAGGACTTC
CTCAGCAATGTGGATGAGATGGATACAGGAGAAAACGCAGGACAAACACCCATGAACATCAATCCCCAAC
AGACCCGTTTCCCTGATTTCCTTGACTGTCTTCCAGGAACAAACGTTGACTTAGGAACTTTGGAATCTGA
AGACCTGATCCCCCTCTTCAATGATGTAGAGTCTGCTCTGAACAAAAGTGAGCCCTTTCTAACCTGGCTG
TAAACGCGTAAGATCTGGCCTCCGCGCCGGGTTTTGGCGCCTCCCGCGGGCGCCCCCCTCCTCACGGCGA
GCGCTGCCACGTCAGACGAAGGGCGCAGCGAGCGTCCTGATCCTTCCGCCCGGACGCTCAGGACAGCGGC
CCGCTGCTCATAAGACTCGGCCTTAGAACCCCAGTATCAGCAGAAGGACATTTTAGGACGGGACTTGGGT
GACTCTAGGGCACTGGTTTTCTTTCCAGAGAGCGGAACAGGCGAGGAAAAGTAGTCCCTTCTCGGCGATT
CTGCGGAGGGATCTCCGTGGGGCGGTGAACGCCGATGATTATATAAGGACGCGCCGGGTGTGGCACAGCT
AGTTCCGTCGCAGCCGGGATTTGGGTCGCGGTTCTTGTTTGTGGATCGCTGTGATCGTCACTTGGTGAGT
AGCGGGCTGCTGGGCTGGCCGGGGCTTTCGTGGCCGCCGGGCCGCTCGGTGGGACGGAAGCGTGTGGAGA
GACCGCCAAGGGCTGTAGTCTGGGTCCGCGAGCAAGGTTGCCCTGAACTGGGGGTTGGGGGGAGCGCAGC
AAAATGGCGGCTGTTCCCGAGTCTTGAATGGAAGACGCTTGTGAGGCGGGCTGTGAGGTCGTTGAAACAA
GGTGGGGGGCATGGTGGGCGGCAAGAACCCAAGGTCTTGAGGCCTTCGCTAATGCGGGAAAGCTCTTATT
CGGGTGAGATGGGCTGGGGCACCATCTGGGGACCCTGACGTGAAGTTTGTCACTGACTGGAGAACTCGGT
TTGTCGTCTGTTGCGGGGGCGGCAGTTATGGCGGTGCCGTTGGGCAGTGCACCCGTACCTTTGGGAGCGC
GCGCCCTCGTCGTGTCGTGACGTCACCCGTTCTGTTGGCTTATAATGCAGGGTGGGGCCACCTGCCGGTA
GGTGTGTGGTAGGCTTTTCTCCGTCGCAGGACGCAGGGTTCGGGCCTAGGGTAGGCTCTCCTGAATCGAC
AGGCGCCGGACCTCTGGTGAGGGGAGGGATAAGTGAGGCGTCAGTTTCTTTGGTCGGTTTTATGTACCTA
TCTTCTTAAGTAGCTGAAGCTCCGGTTTTGAACTATGCGCTCGGGGTTGGCGAGTGTGTTTTGTGAAGTT
TTTTAGGCACCTTTTGAAATGTAATCATTTGGGTCAATATGTAATTTTCAGTGTTAGACTAGTAAATTGT
CCGCTAAATTCTGGCCGTTTTTGGCTTTTTTGTTAGACGGATCCATAACTTCGTATAATGTATGCTATAC
GAAGTTATGCCACCATGTCTAGACTGGACAAGAGCAAAGTCATAAACGGAGCTCTGGAATTACTCAATGG
TGTCGGTATCGAAGGCCTGACGACAAGGAAACTCGCTCAAAAGCTGGGAGTTGAGCAGCCTACCCTGTAC
TGGCACGTGAAGAACAAGCGGGCCCTGCTCGATGCCCTGCCAATCGAGATGCTGGACAGGCATCATACCC
ACTTCTGCCCCCTGGAAGGCGAGTCATGGCAAGACTTTCTGCGGAACAACGCCAAGTCATACCGCTGTGC
TCTCCTCTCACATCGCGACGGGGCTAAAGTGCATCTCGGCACCCGCCCAACAGAGAAACAGTACGAAACC
CTGGAAAATCAGCTCGCGTTCCTGTGTCAGCAAGGCTTCTCCCTGGAGAACGCACTGTACGCTCTGTCCG
CCGTGGGCCACTTTACACTGGGCTGCGTATTGGAGGAACAGGAGCATCAAGTAGCAAAAGAGGAAAGAGA
GACACCTACCACCGATTCTATGCCCCCACTTCTGAGACAAGCAATTGAGCTGTTCGACCGGCAGGGAGCC
GAACCTGCCTTCCTTTTCGGCCTGGAACTAATCATATGTGGCCTGGAGAAACAGCTAAAGTGCGAAAGCG
GCGGGCCGACCGACGCCCTTGACGATTTTGACTTAGACATGCTCCCAGCCGATGCCCTTGACGACTTTGA
CCTTGATATGCTGCCTGCTGACGCTCTTGACGATTTTGACCTTGACATGCTCCCCGGGTAAATAACTTCG
TATAGCATACATTATACGAAGTATGGCGCGCCAATTCCGCCCCTCTCCCTCCCCCCCCCCTAACGTTACT
GGCCGAAGCCGCTTGGAATAAGGCCGGTGTGCGTTTGTCTATATGTTATTTTCCACCATATTGCCGTCTT
TTGGCAATGTGAGGGCCCGGAAACCTGGCCCTGTCTTCTTGACGAGCATTCCTAGGGGTCTTTCCCCTCT
CGCCAAAGGAATGCAAGGTCTGTTGAATGTCGTGAAGGAAGCAGTTCCTCTGGAAGCTTCTTGAAGACAA
ACAACGTCTGTAGCGACCCTTTGCAGGCAGCGGAACCCCCCACCTGGCGACAGGTGCCTCTGCGGCCAAA
AGCCACGTGTATAAGATACACCTGCAAAGGCGGCACAACCCCAGTGCCACGTTGTGAGTTGGATAGTTGT
GGAAAGAGTCAAATGGCTCTCCTCAAGCGTATTCAACAAGGGGCTGAAGGATGCCCAGAAGGTACCCCAT
TGTATGGGATCTGATCTGGGGCCTCGGTGCACATGCTTTACATGTGTTTAGTCGAGGTTAAAAAAACGTC
TAGGCCCCCCGAACCACGGGGACGTGGTTTTCCTTTGAAAAACACGATAATACCATGGCCACCGAGTACA
AGCCCACGGTGCGCCTCGCCACCCGCGACGACGTCCCCCGGGCCGTACGCACCCTCGCCGCCGCGTTCGC
CGACTACCCCGCCACGCGCCACACCGTCGACCCGGACCGCCACATCGAGCGGGTCACCGAGCTGCAAGAA
CTCTTCCTCACGCGCGTCGGGCTCGACATCGGCAAGGTGTGGGTCGCGGACGACGGCGCCGCGGTGGCGG
TCTGGACCACGCCGGAGAGCGTCGAAGCGGGGGCGGTGTTCGCCGAGATCGGCTCGCGCATGGCCGAGTT
GAGCGGTTCCCGGCTGGCCGCGCAGCAACAGATGGAAGGCCTCCTGGCGCCGCACCGGCCCAAGGAGCCC
GCGTGGTTCCTGGCCACCGTCGGCGTCTCGCCCGACCACCAGGGCAAGGGTCTGGGCAGCGCCGTCGTGC
TCCCCGGAGTGGAGGCGGCCGAGCGCGCTGGGGTGCCCGCCTTCCTGGAGACCTCCGCGCCCCGCAACCT
CCCCTTCTACGAGCGGCTCGGCTTCACCGTCACCGCCGACGTCGAGGTGCCCGAAGGACCGCGCACCTGG
TGCATGACCCGCAAGCCCGGTGCCTGATTAATTAAGCGCGTCTGGAACAATCAACCTCTGGATTACAAAA
TTTGTGAAAGATTGACTGGTATTCTTAACTATGTTGCTCCTTTTACGCTATGTGGATACGCTGCTTTAAT
GCCTTTGTATCATGCTATTGCTTCCCGTATGGCTTTCATTTTCTCCTCCTTGTATAAATCCTGGTTGCTG
TCTCTTTATGAGGAGTTGTGGCCCGTTGTCAGGCAACGTGGCGTGGTGTGCACTGTGTTTGCTGACGCAA
CCCCCACTGGTTGGGGCATTGCCACCACCTGTCAGCTCCTTTCCGGGACTTTCGCTTTCCCCCTCCCTAT
TGCCACGGCGGAACTCATCGCCGCCTGCCTTGCCCGCTGCTGGACAGGGGCTCGGCTGTTGGGCACTGAC
AATTCCGTGGTGTTGTCGGGGAAGCTGACGTCCTTTCCATGGCTGCTCGCCTGTGTTGCCACCTGGATTC
TGCGCGGGACGTCCTTCTGCTACGTCCCTTCGGCCCTCAATCCAGCGGACCTTCCTTCCCGCGGCCTGCT
GCCGGCTCTGCGGCCTCTTCCGCGTCTTCGCCTTCGCCCTCAGACGAGTCGGATCTCCCTTTGGGCCGCC
TCCCCGCCTGGAATTAATTCTGCAGTCGAGACCTAGAAAAACATGGAGCAATCACAAGTAGCAATACAGC
AGCTACCAATGCTGATTGTGCCTGGCTAGAAGCACAAGAGGAGGAGGAGGTGGGTTTTCCAGTCACACCT
CAGGTACCTTTAAGACCAATGACTTACAAGGCAGCTGTAGATCTTAGCCACTTTTTAAAAGAAAAGAGGG
GACTGGAAGGGCTAATTCACTCCCAACGAAGACAAGATCTGCTTTTTGCTTGTACTGGGTCTCTCTGGTT
AGACCAGATCTGAGCCTGGGAGCTCTCTGGCTAACTAGGGAACCCACTGCTTAAGCCTCAATAAAGCTTG
CCTTGAGTGCTTCAAGTAGTGTGTGCCCGTCTGTTGTGTGACTCTGGTAACTAGAGATCCCTCAGACCCT
TTTAGTCAGTGTGGAAAATCTCTAGCAGTAGTAGTTCATGTCATCTTATTATTCAGTATTTATAACTTGC
AAAGAAATGAATATCAGAGAGTGAGAGGCCTTGACATTGTTTAAACCCGCTGATCAGCCTCGACTGTGCC
TTCTAGTTGCCAGCCATCTGTTGTTTGCCCCTTCCCCGTGCCTTCCTTGACCCTGGAAGGTGCCACTCCC
ACTGTCCTTTCCTAATAAAATGAGGAAATTGCATCGCATTGTCTGAGTAGGTGTCATTCTATTCTGGGGG
GTGGGGTGGGGCAGGACAGCAAGGGGGAGGATTGGGAAGACAATAGCAGGCATGCTGGGGATGCGGTGGG
CTCTATGGCTTCTGAGGCGGAAAGAACCAGCTGGGGCTCTAGGGGGTATCCCC
[124 nt withheld, positions 8314-8437]
C
[91 nt withheld, positions 8439-8529]
A
[49 nt withheld, positions 8531-8579]
CCTTTGACGTTGGAGTCCACGTTCTTT
[37 nt withheld, positions 8607-8643]
ACCCTATCTCGGTCTATTCTTTTGATTTATAAGGGATTTTGCCGATTTCGGCCTATTGGTTAAAAAATGA
GCTGATTTAACAAAAATTTAACGCGAATTAATTCTGTGGAATGTGTGTCAGTTAGGGTGTGGAAAGTCCC
CAGGCTCCCCAGCAGGCAGAAGTATGCAAAGCATGCATCTCAATTAGTCAGCAACCAGGTGTGGAAAGTC
CCCAGGCTCCCCAGCAGGCAGAAGTATGCAAAGCATGCATCTCAATTAGTCAGCAACCATAGTCCCGCCC
CTAACTCCGCCCATCCCGCCCCTAACTCCGCCCAGTTCCGCCCATTCTCCGCCCCATGGCTGACTAATTT
TTTTTATTTATGCAGAGGCCGAGGCCGCCTCTGCCTCTGAGCTATTCCAGAAGTAGTGAGGAGGCTTTTT
TGGAGGCCTAGGCTTTTGCAAAAAGCTCCCGGGAGCTTGTATATCCATTTTCGGATCTGATCAGCACGTG
ATGAAAAAGCCTGAACTCACCGCGACGTGACCGCAAGGAATCGGTCAATACACTACATGGCGTGATTTCA
TATGCGCGATTGCTGATCCCCATGTGTATCACTGGCAAACTGTGATGGACGACACCGTCAGTGCGTCCGT
CGCGCAGGCTCTCGATGAGCTGATGCTTTGGGCCGAGGACTGCCCCGAAGTCCGGCACCTCGTGCACGCG
GATTTCGGCTCCAACAATGTCCTGACGGACAATGGCCGCATAACAGCGGTCATTGACTGGAGCGAGGCGA
TGTTCGGGGATTCCCAATACGAGGTCGCCAACATCTTCTTCTGGAGGCCGTGGTTGGCTTGTATGGAGCA
GCAGACGCGCTACTTCGAGCGGAGGCATCCGGAGCTTGCAGGATCGCCGCGGCTCCGGGCGTATATGCTC
CGCATTGGTCTTGACCAACTCTATCAGAGCTTGGTTGACGGCAATTTCGATGATGCAGCTTGGGCGCAGG
GTCGATGCGACGCAATCGTCCGATCCGGAGCCGGGACTGTCGGGCGTACACAAATCGCCCGCAGAAGCGC
GGCCGTCTGGACCGATGGCTGTGTAGAAGTACTCGCCGATAGTGGAAACCGACGCCCCAGCACTCGTCCG
AGGGCAAAGGAATAGCACGTGCTACGAGATTTCGATTCCACCGCCGCCTTCTATGAAAGGTTGGGCTTCG
GAATCGTTTTCCGGGACGCCGGCTGGATGATCCTCCAGCGCGGGGATCTCATGCTGGAGTTCTTCGCCCA
CCCCAACTTGTTTATTGCAGCTTATAATGGTTACAAATAAAGCAATAGCATCACAAATTTCACAAATAAA
GCATTTTTTTCACTGCATTCTAGTTGTGGTTTGTCCAAACTAATCAATGTATCTTATCATGTCTGTATAC
CGTCGACCTCTAGCTAGAGCTTGGCGTAATCATGGTCATAGCTGTTTCCTGTGTGAAATTGTTATCCGCT
CACAATTCCACACAACATACGAGCCGGAAGCATAAAGTGTAAAGCCTGGGGTGCCTAATGAGTGAGCTAA
CTCACATTAATTGCGTTGCGCTCACTGCCCGCTTTCCAGTCGGGAAACCTGTCGTGCCAGCTGCATTAAT
GAATCGGCCAACGCGCGGGGAGAGGCGGTTTGCGTATTGGGCGCTCTTCCGCTTCCTCGCTCACTGACTC
GCTGCGCTCGGTCGTTCGGCTGCGGCGAGCGGTATCAGCTCACTCAAAGGCGGTAATACGGTTATCCACA
GAATCAGGGGATAACGCAGGAAAGAACATGTGAGCAAAAGGCCAGCAAAAGGCCAGGAACCGTAAAAAGG
CCGCGTTGCTGGCGTTTTTCCATAGGCTCCGCCCCCCTGACGAGCATCACAAAAATCGACGCTCAAGTCA
GAGGTGGCGAAACCCGACAGGACTATAAAGATACCAGGCGTTTCCCCCTGGAAGCTCCCTCGTGCGCTCT
CCTGTTCCGACCCTGCCGCTTACCGGATACCTGTCCGCCTTTCTCCCTTCGGGAAGCGTGGCGCTTTCTC
ATAGCTCACGCTGTAGGTATCTCAGTTCGGTGTAGGTCGTTCGCTCCAAGCTGGGCTGTGTGCACTAACC
CCCCGTTCAGCCCGACCGCTGCGCCTTATCCGGTAACTATCGTCTTGAGTCCAACCCGGTAAGACACGAC
TTATCGCCACTGGCAGCAGCCACTGGTAACAGGATTAGCAGAGCGAGGTATGTAGGCGGTGCTACAGAGT
TCTTGAAGTGGTGGCCTAACTACGGCTACACTAGAAGAACAGTATTTGGTATCTGCGCTCTGCTGAAGCC
AGTTACCTTCGGAAAAAGAGTTGGTAGCTCTTGATCCGGCAAACAAACCACCGCTGGTAGCGGTGGTTTT
TTTGTTTGCAAGCAGCAGATTACGCGCAGAAAAAAAGGATCTCAAGAAGATCCTTTGATCTTTTCTACGG
GGTCTGACGCTCAGTGGAACGAAAACTCACGTTAAGGGATTTTGGTCATGAGATTATCAAAAAGGATCTT
CACCTAGATCCTTTTAAATTAAAAATGAAGTTTTAAATCAATCTAAAGTATATATGAGTAAACTTGGTCT
GACAGTTACCAATGCTTAATCAGTGAGGCACCTATCTCAGCGATCTGTCTATTTCGTTCATCCATAGTTG
CCTGACTCCCCGTCGTGTAGATAACTACGATACGGGAGGGCTTACCATCTGGCCCCAGTGCTGCAATGAT
ACCGCGAGACCCACGCTCACCGGCTCCAGATTTATCAGCAATAAACCAGCCAGCCGGAAGGGCCGAGCGC
AGAAGTGGTCCTGCAACTTTATCCGCCTCCATCCAGTCTATTAATTGTTGCCGGGAAGCTAGAGTAAGTA
GTTCGCCAGTTAATAGTTTGCGCAACGTTGTTGCCATTGCTACAGGCATCGTGGTGTCACGCTCGTCGTT
TGGTATGGCTTCATTCAGCTCCGGTTCCCAACGATCAAGGCGAGTTACATGATCCCCCATGTTGTGCAAA
AAAGCGGTTAGCTCCTTCGGTCCTCCGATCGTTGTCAGAAGTAAGTTGGCCGCAGTGTTATCACTCATGG
TTATGGCAGCACTGCATAATTCTCTTACTGTCATGCCATCCGTAAGATGCTTTTCTGTGACTGGTGAGTA
CTCAACCAAGTCATTCTGAGAATAGTGTATGCGGCGACCGAGTTGCTCTTGCCCGGCGTCAATACGGGAT
AATACCGCGCCACATAGCAGAACTTTAAAAGTGCTCATCATTGGAAAACGTTCTTCGGGGCGAAAACTCT
CAAGGATCTTACCGCTGTTGAGATCCAGTTCGATGTAACCCACTCGTGCACCCAACTGATCTTCAGCATC
TTTTACTTTCACCAGCGTTTCTGGGTGAGCAAAAACAGGAAGGCAAAATGCCGCAAAAAAGGGAATAAGG
GCGACACGGAAATGTTGAATACTCATACTCTTCCTTTTTCAATATTATTGAAGCATTTATCAGGGTTATT
GTCTCATGAGCGGATACATATTTGAATGTATTTAGAAAAATAAACAAATAGGGGTTCCGCGCACATTTCC
CCGAAAAGTGCCACCTGACGTCGACGGATCGGGAGATCAACTTGTTTATTGCAGCTTATAATGGTTACAA
ATAAAGCAATAGCATCACAAATTTCACAAATAAAGCATTTTTTTCACTGCATTCTAGTTGTGGTTTGTCC
AAACTCATCAATGTATCTTATCATGTCTGGATCAACTGGATAACTCAAGCTAACCAAAATCATCCCAAAC
TTCCCACCCCATACCCTATTACCACTGCCAATTACCTGTGGTTTCATTTACTCTAAACCTGTGATTCCTC
TGAATTATTTTCATTTTAAAGAAATTGTATTTGTTAAATATGTACTACAAACTTAGTAGTTGGAAGGGCT
AATTCACTCCCAAAGAAGACAAGATATCCTTGATCTGTGGATCTACCACACACAAGGCTACTTCCCTGAT
TAGCAGAACTACACACCAGGGCCAGGGGTCAGATATCCACTGACCTTTGGATGGTGCTACAAGCTAGTAC
CAGTTGAGCCAGATAAGGTAGAAGAGGCCAATAAAGGAGAGAACACCAGCTTGTTACACCCTGTGAGCCT
GCATGGGATGGATGACCCGGAGAGAGAAGTGTTAGAGTGGAGGTTTGACAGCCGCCTAGCATTTCATCAC
GTGGCCCGAGAGCTGCATCCGGAGTACTTCAAGAACTGCTGATATCGAGCTTGCTACAAGGGACTTTCCG
CTGGGGACTTTCCAGGGAGGCGTGGCCTGGGCGGGACTGGGGAGTGGCGAGCCCTCAGATCCTGCATATA
AGCAGCTGCTTTTTGCCTGTACTGGGTCTCTCTGGTTAGACCAGATCTGAGCCTGGGAGCTCTCTGGCTA
ACTAGGGAACCCACTGCTTAAGCCTCAATAAAGCTTGCCTTGAGTGCTTCAAGTAGTGTGTGCCCGTCTG
TTGTGTGACTCTGGTAACTAGAGATCCCTCAGACCCTTTTAGTCAGTGTGGAAAATCTCTAGCAGTGGCG
CCCGAACAGGGACTTGAAAGCGAAAGGGAAACCAGAGGAGCTCTCTCGACGCAGGACTCGGCTTGCTGAA
GCGCGCACGGCAAGAGGCGAGGGGCGGCGACTGGTGAGTACGCCAAAAATTTTGACTAGCGGAGGCTAGA
AGGAGAGAGATGGGTGCGAGAGCGTCAGTATTAAG
